>Addgene plasmid #25015 | pKW08-Lx-Int | depositor full sequence | sequence record 11546 | Author sequence
TGATTAGCTAAGCAGAAGGCCATCCTGACGGATGGCCTTTTTGCGTTTAATACTGTTTAAACCTCTAGAT
CACGATTCGCTCGAGGTCAATGACGCTGTGCGGGAGTGAGAGAATCCGTCGATCAGTGCTGTCAGGCCGA
AATCGAATTCCCGGTCGCGTTCAGGAACGCTCGCATTGCCGACCTCTGCGGTTTGCTCCTCCAGTACGAC
ACCGACGGTGTATCGGCTGACCGCGATGAGCATGCTGATGGCTGTCTGTTCATCGAATCCCTGAGACACG
AGAAGCCCGACTTGCTGACCGGAAGCCTCAGCTCCTTCGTCGGTGTCGTCGCCGGATGGTCTGCGGTGGT
GCTCAGCGTGGAGACGCGCACCGTCACGGACCGCGTGTAGTGCGTGGCGGAAACTTCTTGCGTTTCGCAA
GAGAAATGCGTCCCATTTCTCGTCGGACTCGGGGAAGGAAGCGTGATGCTCTCGGTCAAGCACGTCGCTC
GCCAGCGCTGCGAGGAGTTCGGCCTTCGTGCGGAAGTGCCAGTAGAGGCCGGGCTGCTGTACCTGTAAGT
GAGCCGCCAGCGCGCGAGTGGTGAAGCCATCGAGCCCAGTCTCGTCGAGCACCTGCCGGGCCCCGAGCAA
CACGGACGTGCGGTCGAGACGCTTCCGGTGGTGAGTCATAGTTGCACTTTATCATCGATAACTTTATCTT
AGATAAAGTGACTGCTCGCTACTCTCATCTGACTGCTCGCTACTCTCATCGTGGAATCCTGACAGGATCC
GGAGGAAATGTTATGAAATTTGGAAACTTCCTCCTCACTTATCAGCCACCTGAGCTATCTCAGACCGAAG
TGATGAAGCGATTGGTTAATCTGGGCAAAGCGTCTGAAGGTTGTGGCTTCGACACCGTTTGGTTGCTAGA
GCACCACTTCACTGAATTTGGGTTGTTAGGGAATCCTTATGTTGCTGCCGCACACCTATTAGGTGCGACA
GAAACGCTCAACGTTGGCACTGCAGCTATCGTATTGCCGACTGCCCATCCGGTTCGACAAGCAGAAGACG
TAAACCTACTGGATCAAATGTCAAAAGGACGATTCCGTTTTGGTATTTGTCGCGGTTTGTACGATAAAGA
TTTTCGTGTCTTTGGTACAGACATGGATAACAGCCGAGCCTTAATGGACTGTTGGTATGACTTGATGAAA
GAAGGCTTCAATGAAGGCTATATCGCGGCGGATAACGAACATATTAAGTTCCCGAAAATCCAACTGAATC
CATCGGCTTACACACAAGGTGGTGCTCCTGTTTATGTCGTCGCGGAGTCAGCATCAACGACAGAATGGGC
TGCAGAGCGTGGCCTACCAATGATTCTAAGCTGGATCATCAACACTCACGAGAAGAAAGCGCAGCTTGAT
CTTTACAACGAAGTCGCGACTGAACATGGCTACGATGTGACTAAGATTGACCACTGTTTGTCTTACATCA
CCTCCGTCGATCATGACTCAAATAGAGCCAAAGATATTTGCCGCAACTTCTTGGGCCATTGGTACGACTC
ATACGTGAATGCCACCAAGATTTTTGACGACTCTGACCAAACAAAAGGTTACGACTTCAATAAAGGTCAA
TGGCGTGATTTTGTGTTGAAAGGCCACAAAGACACCAATCGCCGAATTGATTACAGCTACGAAATCAACC
CAGTAGGGACGCCTGAAGAGTGTATCGCGATTATCCAGCAAGATATTGATGCGACGGGTATTGACAATAT
TTGTTGTGGTTTTGAAGCAAACGGTTCTGAAGAAGAAATTATCGCATCTATGAAGCTATTCCAGTCTGAT
GTGATGCCATATCTCAAAGAAAAACAGTAATTAATATTTTCTAAAAGGAAAGAGACATGAAATTTGGATT
ATTCTTCCTCAATTTTATGAACTCAAAGCGTTCTTCTGATCAAGTCATCGAAGAAATGTTAGATACCGCA
CATTACGTAGATCAGTTGAAGTTTGACACGTTGGCTGTTTACGAAAACCATTTCTCGAACAATGGTGTGG
TTGGTGCCCCACTAACAGTGGCTGGTTTTTTACTTGGTATGACAAAGAACGCCAAAGTGGCTTCGTTGAA
TCACGTCATTACCACGCATCATCCAGTACGTGTGGCGGAAGAAGCGTGTCTACTTGACCAAATGAGTGAA
GGCCGTTTTGCCTTTGGCTTTAGTGATTGTGAAAAGAGTGCAGATATGCGCTTCTTTAATCGACCAACGG
ATTCTCAGTTTCAGTTGTTCAGTGAGTGTCACAAGATCATCAATGATTCATTCACTACTGGGTACTGCCA
TCCAAACAATGATTTTTATAGTTTTCCTAAAATCTCCGTTAACCCACACGCGTTCACTGAAGGCGGTCCT
GCGCAATTTGTGAATGCGACGAGCAAAGAAGTGGTTGAATGGGCGGCTAAGTTAGGGCTTCCACTCGTGT
TTAGATGGGACGACTCAAACGCTCAAAGAAAAGAATACGCCGGTTTGTACCACGAAGTTGCTCAGGCACA
TGGTGTCGATGTTAGTCAGGTTCGACACAAGCTGACGCTGCTGGTCAACCAAAATGTAGATGGTGAAGCA
GCAAGGGCAGAAGCTCGCGTGTATTTGGAAGAGTTTGTCCGTGAATCTTACTCAAATACCGACTTTGAGC
AAAAAATGGGAGAGCTGTTGTCAGAAAATGCCATCGGTACTTATGAAGAAAGTACTCAGGCAGCGCGAGT
TGCGATTGAGTGTTGTGGTGCCGCGGACCTATTGATGTCTTTTGAGTCGATGGAAGATAAAGCGCAGCAA
AGAGCGGTTATCGATGTGGTAAACGCCAACATCGTCAAATACCACTCGTAAAAGCTTTAGCTAATTAATT
GGGGACCCTAGAGGTCCCCTTTTTTATTTTATCGATACCGTCGACCTCGAGGGGGGGCCCGCCGGGGATC
ATCGAGCCGAGAACGTTATCGAAGTTGGTCATGTGTAATCCCCTCGTTTGAACTTTGGATTAAGCGTAGA
TACACCCTTGGACAAGCCAGTTGGATTCGGAGACAAGCAAATTCAGCCTTAAAAAGGGCGAGGCCTGCGG
TGGTGGAACACCGCAGGGCCTCTAACCGCTCGACGCGCTGCACCAACCAGCCCGCGAACGGCTGGCAGCC
AGCGTAAGGCGCGGCTCATCGGGCGGCGTTCGCCACGATGTCCTGCACTTCGAGCCAAGCCTCGAACACC
TGCTGGTGTGCACGACTCACCCGGTTGTTGACACCGCGCGCGGCCGTGCGGGCTCGGTGGGGCGGCTGTG
TCGCCCTTGCCAGCGTGAGTAGCGCGTACCTCACCTCGCCCAACAGGTCGCACACAGCCGATTCGTACGC
CATAAAGCCAGGTGAGCCCACCAGCTCCGTAAGTTCGGGCGCTGTGTGGCTCGTACCCGCGCATTCAGGC
GGCAGGGGGTCTAACGGGTCTAAGGCGGCGTGTACGGCCGCCACAGCGGCTCTCAGCGGCCCGGAAACGT
CCTCGAAACGACGCATGTGTTCCTCCTGGTTGGTACAGGTGGTTGGGGGTGCTCGGCTGTCGCTGGTGTT
CCACCACCAGGGCTCGACGGGAGAGCGGGGGAGTGTGCAGTTGTGGGGTGGCCCCTCAGCGAAATATCTG
ACTTGGAGCTCGTGTCGGACCATACACCGGTGTACGATCGACTGCCAGGCATCAAATAAAACGAAAGGCT
CAGTCGAAAGACTGGGCCTTTCGTTTTATGCCATCATGGCCGCGGTGATCAGCTAGAGCCGTGAACGACA
GGGCGAACGCCAGCCCGCCGACGGCGAGGGTTCCGACCGCTGCAACTCCCGGTGCAACCTTGTCCCGGTC
TATTCTCTTCACTGCACCAGCTCCAATCTGGTGTGAATGCCCCTCGTCTGTTCGCGCAGGCGGGGGGCTC
TATTCGTTTGTCAGCATCGAAAGTAGCCAGATCAGGGATGCGTTGCAACCGCGTATGCCCAGGTCAGAAG
AGTCGCACAAGAGTTGCAGACCCCTGGAAAGAAAAATGGCCAGAGGGCGAAAACACCCTCTGACCAGCGG
AGCGGGCGACGGGAATCGAACCCGCGTAGCTAGTTTGGAAGAATGGGTGTCTGCCGACCACATATATGGG
CCGGTCAAGATAGGTTTTTACCCCCTCTCGGCTGCATCCTCTAAGTGGAAAGAAATTGCAGGTCGTAGAA
GCGCGTTGAAGCCTGAGAGTTGCACAGGAGTTGCAACCCGGTAGCCTTGTTCACGACGAGAGGAGACCTA
GTTGGCACGTCGCGGATGGGGATCGCTGAAGACTCAGCGCAGCGGGAGGATCCAAGCCTCATACGTCAAC
CCGCAGGACGGTGTGAGGTACTACGCGCTGCAGACCTACGACAACAAGATGGACGCCGAAGCCTGGCTCG
CGGGCGAGAAGCGGCTCATCGAGATGGAGACCTGGACCCCTCCACAGGACCGGGCGAAGAAGGCAGCCGC
CAGCGCCATCACGCTGGAGGAGTACACCCGGAAGTGGCTCGTGGAGCGCGACCTCGCAGACGGCACCAGG
GATCTGTACAGCGGGCACGCGGAGCGCCGCATCTACCCGGTGCTAGGTGAAGTGGCGGTCACAGAGATGA
CGCCAGCTCTGGTGCGTGCGTGGTGGGCCGGGATGGGTAGGAAGCACCCGACTGCCCGCCGGCATGCCTA
CAACGTCCTCCGGGCGGTGATGAACACAGCGGTCGAGGACAAGCTGATCGCAGAGAACCCGTGCCGGATC
GAGCAGAAGGCAGCCGATGAGCGCGACGTAGAGGCGCTGACGCCTGAGGAGCTGGACATCGTCGCCGCTG
AGATCTTCGAGCACTACCGGATCGCGGCATACATCCTGGCGTGGACGAGCCTCCGGTTCGGAGAGCTGAT
CGAGCTTCGCCGCAAGGACATCGTGGACGACGGCATGACGATGAAGCTCCGGGTGCGCCGTGGCGCTTCC
CGCGTGGGGAACAAGATCGTCGTTGGCAACGCCAAGACCGTCCGGTCGAAGCGTCCTGTGACGGTTCCGC
CTCACGTCGCGGAGATGATCCGAGCGCACATGAAGGACCGTACGAAGATGAACAAGGGCCCCGAGGCATT
CCTGGTGACCACGACGCAGGGCAACCGGCTGTCGAAGTCCGCGTTCACCAAGTCGCTGAAGCGTGGCTAC
GCCAAGATCGGTCGGCCGGAACTCCGCATCCACGACCTCCGCGCTGTCGGCGCTACGTTCGCCGCTCAGG
CAGGTGCGACGACCAAGGAGCTGATGGCCCGTCTCGGTCACACGACTCCTAGGATGGCGATGAAGTACCA
GATGGCGTCTGAGGCCCGCGACGAGGCTATCGCTGAGGCGATGTCCAAGCTGGCCAAGACCTCCTGAAAC
GCAAAAAGCCCCCCTCCCAAGGACACTGAGTCCTAAAGAGGGGGGTTTCTTGTCAGTACGCGAAGAACCA
CGCCTGGCCGCGAGCGCCAGCACCGCCGCTCTGTGCGGAGACCTGGGCACCAGCCCCGCCGCCGCCAGGA
GCATTGCCGTTCCCGCCAGCTAGCAACAATTGGGGAGCGGGTGTCGCGGGGGTTCCGTGGGGGGTTCCGT
TGCAACGGGTCGGACAGGTAAAAGTCCTGGTAGACGCTAGTTTTCTGGTTTGGGCCATGCCTGTCTCGTT
GCGTGTTTCGTTGCGCCCGTTTTGAATACCAGCCAGACGAGACGGGGTTCTACGAATCTTGGTCGATACC
AAGCCATTTCCGCTGAATATCGGGGAGCTCACCGCCAGAATCGGTGGTTGTGGTGATGTACGTGGCGAAC
TCCGTTGTAGTGCCTGTGGTGGCATCCGTGGCCACTCTCGTTGCACGGTTCGTTGTGCCGTTACAGGCCC
CGTTGACAGCTCACCGAACGTAGTTAAAACATGCTGGTCAAACTAGGTTTACCAACGATACGAGTCAGCT
CATCTAGGGCCAGTTCTAGGCGTTGTTCGTTGCGCGGTTCGTTGCGCATGTTTCGTGTGGTTGCTAGATG
GCTCCGCAACCACACGCTTCGAGGTTGAGTGCTTCCAGCACGGGCGCGATCCAGAAGAACTTCGTCGTGC
GACTGTCCTCGTTGATCCTTGCCGAGCTGGGATGGAAGCTCGGCCGACCACCCTGGAGGAGATGATCGAG
GATGCCAGGGCCTTTCACGCCCGCCGCTGCTGAGCGTCCGCCGCCGGGCCCGCACCGCCGTCGGCCGGCC
CGCTCCGGGCTCGCAGCAGCGGGCTTCGGCGCGGGCCCGGGGCTCCCGAGCGCGGGCGGGGCTCCGGGCG
GCCGCCGGGGGCCGGGGGCGGCGCCGGGCGGCCCGGGGCGTCAGGCGCCGGGGGCGGTGTCCGGCGGCCC
CCAGAGGAACTGCGCCAGTTCCTCCGGATCGGTGAAGCCGGAGAGATCCAGCGGGGTCTCCTCGAACACC
TCGAAGTCGTGCAGGAAGGTGAAGGCGAGCAGTTCGCGGGCGAAGTCCTCGGTCCGCTTCCACTGCGCCC
CGTCGAGCAGCGCGGCCAGGATCTCGCGGTCGCCCCGGAAGGCGTTGAGATGCAGTTGCACCAGGCTGTA
GCGGGAGTCTCCCGCATAGACGTCGGTGAAGTCGACGATCCCGGTGACCTCGGTCGCGGCCAGGTCCACG
AAGATGTTGGTCCCGTGCAGGTCGCCGTGGACGAACCGGGGTTCGCGGCCGGCCAGCAGCGTGTCCACGT
CCGGCAGCCAGTCCTCCAGGCGGTCCAGCAGCCGGGGCGAGAGGTAGCCCCACCCGCGGTGGTCCTCGAC
GGTCGCCGCGCGGCGTTCCCGCAGCAGTTCCGGGAAGACCTCGGAATGGGGGGTGAGCACGGTGTTCCCG
GTCAGCGGCACCCTGTGCAGCCGGCCGAGCACCCGGCCGAGTTCGCGGGCCAGGGCGAGCAGCGCGTTCC
GGTCGGTCGTGCCGTCCATCGCGGACCGCCAGGTGGTGCCGGTCATCCGGCTCATCACCAGGTAGGGCCA
CGGCCAGGCTCCGGTGCCGGGCCGCAGCTCGCCGCGGCCGAGGAGGCGGGGCACCGGCACCGGGGCGTCC
GCCAGGACCGCGTACGCCTCCGACTCCGACGCGAGGCTCTCCGGACCGCACCAGTGCTCGCCGAACAGCT
TGATCACCGGGTCGGGCTCGCCGACCAGTACGGGGTTGGTGCTCTCGCCGGGCACCCGCAGCACCGGCGG
CACCGGCAGCCCGAGCTCCTCCAGGGCTCGGCGGGCCAGCGGCTCCCAGAATTCCTGGTCGTTCCGCAGG
CTCGCGTAGGAATCATCCGAATCAATACGGTCGAGAAGTAACAGGGATTCTTGTGTCACAGCGGACCTCT
ATTCACAGGGTACGGGCCGGCTTAATTCCGCACGGCCGGTCGCGACACGGCCTGTCCGCACCGCGGTCAG
GCGTTGACGATGACGGGCTGGTCGGCCACGTCCGGGGAGTCAGGCAACTATGGATGAACGAAATAGACAG
ATCGCTGAGATAGGTGCCTCACTGATTAAGCATTGGTAACTGTCAGACCAAGTTTACTCATATATACTTT
AGATTGATTTAAAACTTCATTTTTAATTTAAAAGGATCTAGGTGAAGATCCTTTTTGATAATCTCATGAC
CAAAATCCCTTAACGTGAGTTTTCGTTCCACTGAGCGTCAGACCCCGTAGAAAAGATCAAAGGATCTTCT
TGAGATCCTTTTTTTCTGCGCGTAATCTGCTGCTTGCAAACAAAAAAACCACCGCTACCAGCGGTGGTTT
GTTTGCCGGATCAAGAGCTACCAACTCTTTTTCCGAAGGTAACTGGCTTCAGCAGAGCGCAGATACCAAA
TACTGTCCTTCTAGTGTAGCCGTAGTTAGGCCACCACTTCAAGAACTCTGTAGCACCGCCTACATACCTC
GCTCTGCTAATCCTGTTACCAGTGGCTGCTGCCAGTGGCGATAAGTCGTGTCTTACCGGGTTGGACTCAA
GACGATAGTTACCGGATAAGGCGCAGCGGTCGGGCTGAACGGGGGGTTCGTGCACACAGCCCAGCTTGGA
GCGAACGACCTACACCGAACTGAGATACCTACAGCGTGAGCTATGAGAAAGCGCCACGCTTCCCGAAGGG
AGAAAGGCGGACAGGTATCCGGTAAGCGGCAGGGTCGGAACAGGAGAGCGCACGAGGGAGCTTCCAGGGG
GAAACGCCTGGTATCTTTATAGTCCTGTCGGGTTTCGCCACCTCTGACTTGAGCGTCGATTTTTGTGATG
CTCGTCAGGGGGGCGGAGCCTATGGAAAAACGCCAGCAACGCGGCCTTTTTACGGTTCCTGGCCTTTTGC
TGGCCTTTTGCTCACATGTTCTTTCCTGCGTTATCCCCTGATTCTGTGGATAACCGTATTACCGCCTTTG
AGTGAGCTGATACCGCTCGCCGCAGCCGAACGACCGAGCGCAGCGAGTCAGTGAGCGAGGAAGCGGAAGA
GCGCCCAATACGCAAACCGCCTCTCCCCGCGCGTTGGCCGATTCATTAATGCAGCTAGAACTAGT
Features (pLannotate 1.2.2; 12 found; start..end, strand, type, name):
     14..41      +  terminator     rrnB T2 terminator: transcription terminator T2 from the E. coli rrnB gene
    783..1847    +  CDS            luxA: LUXA_VIBHA - Experimental evidence at protein level: Swiss-Prot protein existence level 1. Light-emitting reaction in luminous bacteria. From Vibrio harveyi (Beneckea harveyi).
   1877..2848    +  CDS            luxB: LUXB_VIBHA - Experimental evidence at protein level: Swiss-Prot protein existence level 1. Light-emitting reaction in luminous bacteria. The specific role of the beta subunit is unknown, but it is absolutely required for bioluminescence activity. From Vibrio harveyi (Beneckea harveyi).
   2899..2931    +  misc_feature   MCS (fragment): pBluescript multiple cloning site
   3693..3739    +  terminator     rrnB T1 terminator: transcription terminator T1 from the E. coli rrnB gene
   3719..3859    -  CDS            34.1 (fragment): VG341_BPMD2 - Protein predicted: Swiss-Prot protein existence level 4. Putative excisionase. From Mycobacterium phage D29 (Mycobacteriophage D29).
   4272..5384    +  CDS            33: VINT_BPML5 - Also known as int. Protein inferred from homology: Swiss-Prot protein existence level 3. Integrase is necessary for integration of the phage into the host genome by site-specific recombination. From Mycobacterium phage L5 (Mycobacteriophage L5).
   5446..5550    -  CDS            32 (fragment): VG32_BPML5 - Protein predicted: Swiss-Prot protein existence level 4. From Mycobacterium phage L5 (Mycobacteriophage L5).
   6344..7336    -  CDS            hyg: KHYB_STRHY - Experimental evidence at protein level: Swiss-Prot protein existence level 1. The aminoglycoside phosphotransferases achieve inactivation of their antibiotic substrates by phosphorylation. From Streptomyces hygroscopicus.
   7453..7528    +  CDS            bla(M) (fragment): β-lactamase lacking the signal sequence; bla(M); allows cytosolic expression of β-lactamase
   7700..8288    +  rep_origin     ori: high-copy-number ColE1/pMB1/pBR322/pUC origin of replication
   8471..8526    +  CDS            lacI (fragment): lac repressor; lacI; The lac repressor binds to the lac operator to inhibit transcription in E. coli. This inhibition can be relieved by adding lactose or isopropyl-β-D-thiogalactopyranoside (IPTG).
