[The description below was written by a language model from this plasmid's Addgene catalogue record and pLannotate feature annotations shown in this document.]
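Description:
pKW08-Lx-Int is an integrating E. coli–mycobacterial shuttle vector built on the pMC1M backbone and catalogued as a bacterial expression plasmid, 8,535 bp in total. It comes from a study describing improved tetracycline-inducible vectors for mycobacteria. In E. coli it replicates from a high-copy ColE1/pUC-type origin. It has no annotated mycobacterial replication origin. Instead it carries the mycobacteriophage L5 integrase gene, flanked by small fragments of neighbouring phage reading frames. This integrase catalyses site-specific recombination into the host chromosome, which fits the record's note that the plasmid is single copy in mycobacteria. Selection in both hosts relies on the hygromycin phosphotransferase gene from Streptomyces hygroscopicus. The short β-lactamase and lacI matches are only remnants of earlier cloning steps and should not be read as functional markers.

The payload is a bacterial luciferase reporter made up of Vibrio harveyi luxA and luxB, which encode the alpha and beta subunits of the light-emitting enzyme. The two genes lie in tandem on the same strand and are followed by a fragment of a pBluescript-type multiple cloning site. rrnB T2 and T1 terminators bracket this region and insulate the cassette from read-through transcription. Only luxAB is annotated, not the full lux operon, so light output would normally require an exogenously supplied aldehyde substrate.

The feature table does not annotate a promoter, tet operators or a TetR repressor gene, although several stretches of the sequence are unannotated and the associated publication implies tetracycline-regulated control. The regulatory arrangement therefore cannot be confirmed from this record. The construct appears suited to reporting inducible expression from a stable, single-copy chromosomal location in mycobacteria.
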