Addgene plasmid #25015: pKW08-Lx-Int
Depositing lab: Brian Robertson. Depositing organization: Imperial College London. Publication: Improved mycobacterial tetracycline inducible vectors. Williams KJ, Joyce G, Robertson BD. Plasmid. 2010 Sep;64(2):69-73. doi: 10.1016/j.plasmid.2010.04.003. Epub 2010 Apr 29. PubMed 20434484.
Backbone
  Vector backbone: pMC1M
  Backbone size w/o insert (bp): 8535
  Vector type: Bacterial Expression
Growth in bacteria
  Bacterial resistance: Hygromycin, 200 μg/mL
  Growth temperature: 37°C
  Growth strain: DH5alpha
  Growth instructions: High copy number in E. coli. Single copy in mycobacteria.
  Copy number: Low Copy
Gene/Insert
  Gene/Insert name: pKW08-Lx-Int
  Insert size (bp): 8535
  Cloning method: Restriction Enzyme; 5′ cloning site N.A (unknown if destroyed)
  Sequencing primers: 5′ N/A
Terms and licenses: Academic/Nonprofit Terms; Industry Terms: Not Available to Industry
How to cite: pKW08-Lx-Int was a gift from Brian Robertson (Addgene plasmid # 25015 ; http://n2t.net/addgene:25015 ; RRID:Addgene_25015)
