>Addgene plasmid #25015 | pKW08-Lx-Int | addgene partial sequence | sequence record 30976 | 25015 with pBluescriptKS
TAATTAGCTAAAGCTTTTACGAGTGGTATTTGACGATGTTGGCGTTTACCACATCGATAACCGCTCTTTG
CTGCGCTTTATCTTCCATCGACTCAAAAGACATCAATAGGTCCGCGGCACCACAACACTCAATCGCAACT
CGCGCTGCCTGAGTACTTTCTTCATAAGTACCGATGGCATTTTCTGACAACAGCTCTCCCATTTTTTGCT
CAAAGTCGGTATTTGAGTAAGATTCACGGACAAACTCTTCCAAATACACGCGAGCTTCTGCCCTTGCTGC
TTCACCATCTACATTTTGGTTGACCAGCAGCGTCAGCTTGTGTCGAACCTGACTAACATCGACACCATGT
GCCTGAGCAACTTCGTGGTACAAACCGGCGTATTCTTTTCTTTGAGCGTTTGAGTCGTCCCATCTAAACA
CGAGTGGAAGCCCTAACTTAGCCGCCCATTCAACCACTTCTTTGCTCGTCGCATTCACAAATTGCGCAGG
ACCGCCTTCAGTGAACGCGTGCGGGTTAACGGAGATTTTAGGAAAACTATAAAAATCATTGTTTGGATGG
CAGTACCCAGTAGTGAATGAATCATTGATGATCTTGTGACACTCACTGAACAACTGAAACTGAGAATCCG
TTGGTCGATTAAAGAAGCGCATATCTGCACTCTTTTCACAATCACTAAAGCCAAAGGCAAAACGGCCTTC
ACTCATTTGGTCAAGTAGACACGCTTCTTCCGCCACACGTACTGGATGATGCGTGGTAATGACGTGATTC
AACGAAGCCACTTTGGCGTTCTTTGTCATACCAAGTAAAAAACCAGCCACTGTTAGTGGGGCACCAACCA
CACCATTGTTCGAGAAATGGTTTTCGTAAAC
